Addgene plasmid #81537: pDONR223_STAT6_p.D46N
Purpose: Gateway Donor vector containing STAT6 , part of the Target Accelerator Plasmid Collection.
Depositing lab: Jesse Boehm & William Hahn & David Root. Depositing organization: Broad Institute. Publication: Systematic Functional Interrogation of Rare Cancer Variants Identifies Oncogenic Alleles. Kim E, Ilic N, Shrestha Y, Zou L, Kamburov A, Zhu C, Yang X, Lubonja R, Tran N, Nguyen C, Lawrence MS, Piccioni F, Bagul M, Doench JG, Chouinard CR, Wu X, Hogstrom L, Natoli T, Tamayo P, Horn H, Corsello SM, Lage K, Root DE, Subramanian A, Golub TR, Getz G, Boehm JS, Hahn WC. Cancer Discov. 2016 Jul;6(7):714-26. doi: 10.1158/2159-8290.CD-16-0160. Epub 2016 May 4. PubMed 27147599.
Backbone
  Vector backbone: pDONR223
  Backbone manufacturer: Invitrogen
  Backbone size w/o insert (bp): 2790
  Vector type: Gateway Entry vector
Growth in bacteria
  Bacterial resistance: Spectinomycin, 50 μg/mL
  Growth temperature: 37°C
  Growth strain: DH5alpha
  Copy number: High Copy
Gene/Insert
  Gene/Insert name: STAT6 (alt name: NM_003153.4)
  Species: H. sapiens (human)
  Mutation: D46N
  Entrez Gene: STAT6 (a.k.a. D12S1644, HIES6, IL-4-STAT, STAT6B, STAT6C)
  Promoter: None
  Cloning method: Gateway Cloning
  Sequencing primers: 5′ M13pUC-fwd; 3′ M13-Rev
Terms and licenses: Academic/Nonprofit Terms; Industry Terms: Not Available to Industry
Depositor comments: Closed state: stop codon immediately follows insert
How to cite: pDONR223_STAT6_p.D46N was a gift from Jesse Boehm & William Hahn & David Root (Addgene plasmid # 81537 ; http://n2t.net/addgene:81537 ; RRID:Addgene_81537)
