[The description below was written by a language model from this plasmid's Addgene catalogue record and pLannotate feature annotations shown in this document.]
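Description:
pDONR223_STAT6_p.D46N is a Gateway entry clone built on the Invitrogen pDONR223 backbone. It carries the human STAT6 open reading frame with a D46N missense substitution. The plasmid is maintained in E. coli at high copy through a ColE1/pUC-type origin of replication. It is selected with spectinomycin through the aadA (SmR) aminoglycoside adenylyltransferase gene, which also confers streptomycin resistance. The sequenced record is 5,337 nt. Its annotation also picks up short remnants typical of this backbone, namely fragments of lacI, lacZα, a gentamicin acetyltransferase gene and an integron Pc promoter. The rrnB T1 and T2 terminators lie upstream of the cloning site and help insulate the insert from read-through transcription.

The STAT6 coding sequence occupies about 2.5 kb and is flanked on both sides by attL recombination sites. The automated annotation labels both as attL3. These sites let LR Clonase move the ORF into any compatible Gateway destination vector. The record lists no promoter for the insert, so the plasmid is a shuttle or storage clone and not an expression construct. A T7 promoter lies just beyond the downstream att site, pointing back toward the insert on the opposite strand. The clone is in the "closed" configuration, meaning a stop codon immediately follows the ORF, so C-terminal tags supplied by a destination vector would not be fused to the protein.

STAT6 is a signal transducer and transcription activator in IL-4 and IL-3 signalling. This variant belongs to the Target Accelerator Plasmid Collection, which was assembled for systematic functional testing of rare cancer-associated alleles.
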