Features (pLannotate 1.2.2; 12 found; start..end, strand, type, name):
    121..213     +  CDS            lacI (fragment): lac repressor; lacI; The lac repressor binds to the lac operator to inhibit transcription in E. coli. This inhibition can be relieved by adding lactose or isopropyl-β-D-thiogalactopyranoside (IPTG).
    268..295     -  terminator     rrnB T2 terminator: transcription terminator T2 from the E. coli rrnB gene
    427..470     +  terminator     rrnB T1 terminator: Escherichia coli rrnB; transcription terminator T1 from the E. coli rrnB gene
    517..553     -  CDS            lacZα (fragment): LacZα fragment of β-galactosidase; lacZ fragment
    570..665     +  protein_bind   attL3: mutant version of attL; recombination site for the Gateway® LR reaction LR Clonase™
    671..3211    +  CDS            STAT6: STAT6_HUMAN - Experimental evidence at protein level: Swiss-Prot protein existence level 1. Carries out a dual function: signal transduction and activation of transcription. Involved in IL4/interleukin-4- and IL3/interleukin-3-mediated signaling. From Homo sapiens (Human).
   3219..3314    -  protein_bind   attL3: mutant version of attL; recombination site for the Gateway® LR reaction LR Clonase™
   3333..3351    -  promoter       T7 promoter: promoter for bacteriophage T7 RNA polymerase
   3541..3564    +  promoter       Pc promoter (fragment): intI1 (promoter lies within the coding sequence); class 1 integron promoter
   3740..3796    +  CDS            GmR (fragment): gentamycin acetyltransferase; aacC1; confers resistance to gentamycin
   3803..4594    +  CDS            SmR: aminoglycoside adenylyltransferase (Murphy, 1985); aadA; confers resistance to spectinomycin and streptomycin
   4687..5275    +  rep_origin     ori: high-copy-number ColE1/pMB1/pBR322/pUC origin of replication
>Addgene plasmid #81537 | pDONR223_STAT6_p.D46N | addgene full sequence | sequence record 168772 | Addgene NGS Result
CTTTCCTGCGTTATCCCCTGATTCTGTGGATAACCGTATTACCGCCTTTGAGTGAGCTGATACCGCTCGC
CGCAGCCGAACGACCGAGCGCAGCGAGTCAGTGAGCGAGGAAGCGGAAGAGCGCCCAATACGCAAACCGC
CTCTCCCCGCGCGTTGGCCGATTCATTAATGCAGCTGGCACGACAGGTTTCCCGACTGGAAAGCGGGCAG
TGAGCGCAACGCAATTAATACGCGTACCGCTAGCCAGGAAGAGTTTGTAGAAACGCAAAAAGGCCATCCG
TCAGGATGGCCTTCTGCTTAGTTTGATGCCTGGCAGTTTATGGCGGGCGTCCTGCCCGCCACCCTCCGGG
CCGTTGCTTCACAACGTTCAAATCCGCTCCCGGCGGATTTGTCCTACTCAGGAGAGCGTTCACCGACAAA
CAACAGATAAAACGAAAGGCCCAGTCTTCCGACTGAGCCTTTCGTTTTATTTGATGCCTGGCAGTTCCCT
ACTCTCGCGTTAACGCTAGCATGGATGTTTTCCCAGTCACGACGTTGTAAAACGACGGCCAGTCTTAAGC
TCGGGCCCCAAATAATGATTTTATTTTGACTGATAGTGACCTGTTCGTTGCAACAAATTGATGAGCAATG
CTTTTTTATAATGCCAACTTTGTACAAAAAAGTTGGCACCATGTCTCTGTGGGGTCTGGTCTCCAAGATG
CCCCCAGAAAAAGTGCAGCGGCTCTATGTCGACTTTCCCCAACACCTGCGGCATCTTCTGGGTGACTGGC
TGGAGAGCCAGCCCTGGGAGTTCCTGGTCGGCTCCAACGCCTTCTGCTGCAACTTGGCTAGTGCCCTACT
TTCAGACACTGTCCAGCACCTTCAGGCCTCGGTGGGAGAGCAGGGGGAGGGGAGCACCATCTTGCAACAC
ATCAGCACCCTTGAGAGCATATATCAGAGGGACCCCCTGAAGCTGGTGGCCACTTTCAGACAAATACTTC
AAGGAGAGAAAAAAGCTGTTATGGAACAGTTCCGCCACTTGCCAATGCCTTTCCACTGGAAGCAGGAAGA
ACTCAAGTTTAAGACAGGCTTGCGGAGGCTGCAGCACCGAGTAGGGGAGATCCACCTTCTCCGAGAAGCC
CTGCAGAAGGGGGCTGAGGCTGGCCAAGTGTCTCTGCACAGCTTGATAGAAACTCCTGCTAATGGGACTG
GGCCAAGTGAGGCCCTGGCCATGCTACTGCAGGAGACCACTGGAGAGCTAGAGGCAGCCAAAGCCCTAGT
GCTGAAGAGGATCCAGATTTGGAAACGGCAGCAGCAGCTGGCAGGGAATGGCGCACCGTTTGAGGAGAGC
CTGGCCCCACTCCAGGAGAGGTGTGAAAGCCTGGTGGACATTTATTCCCAGCTACAGCAGGAGGTAGGGG
CGGCTGGTGGGGAGCTTGAGCCCAAGACCCGGGCATCGCTGACTGGCCGGCTGGATGAAGTCCTGAGAAC
CCTCGTCACCAGTTGCTTCCTGGTGGAGAAGCAGCCCCCCCAGGTACTGAAGACTCAGACCAAGTTCCAG
GCTGGAGTTCGATTCCTGTTGGGCTTGAGGTTCCTGGGGGCCCCAGCCAAGCCTCCGCTGGTCAGGGCCG
ACATGGTGACAGAGAAGCAGGCGCGGGAGCTGAGTGTGCCTCAGGGTCCTGGGGCTGGAGCAGAAAGCAC
TGGAGAAATCATCAACAACACTGTGCCCTTGGAGAACAGCATTCCTGGGAACTGCTGCTCTGCCCTGTTC
AAGAACCTGCTTCTCAAGAAGATCAAGCGGTGTGAGCGGAAGGGCACTGAGTCTGTCACAGAGGAGAAGT
GCGCTGTGCTCTTCTCTGCCAGCTTCACACTTGGCCCCGGCAAACTCCCCATCCAGCTCCAGGCCCTGTC
TCTGCCCCTGGTGGTCATCGTCCATGGCAACCAAGACAACAATGCCAAAGCCACTATCCTGTGGGACAAT
GCCTTCTCTGAGATGGACCGCGTGCCCTTTGTGGTGGCTGAGCGGGTGCCCTGGGAGAAGATGTGTGAAA
CTCTGAACCTGAAGTTCATGGCTGAGGTGGGGACCAACCGGGGGCTGCTCCCAGAGCACTTCCTCTTCCT
GGCCCAGAAGATCTTCAATGACAACAGCCTCAGTATGGAGGCCTTCCAGCACCGTTCTGTGTCCTGGTCG
CAGTTCAACAAGGAGATCCTGCTGGGCCGTGGCTTCACCTTTTGGCAGTGGTTTGATGGTGTCCTGGACC
TCACCAAACGCTGTCTCCGGAGCTACTGGTCTGACCGGCTGATCATTGGCTTCATCAGCAAACAGTACGT
TACTAGCCTTCTTCTCAATGAGCCCGACGGAACCTTTCTCCTCCGCTTCAGCGACTCAGAGATTGGGGGC
ATCACCATTGCCCATGTCATCCGGGGCCAGGATGGCTCTCCACAGATAGAGAACATCCAGCCATTCTCTG
CCAAAGACCTGTCCATTCGCTCACTGGGGGACCGAATCCGGGATCTTGCTCAGCTCAAAAATCTCTATCC
CAAGAAGCCCAAGGATGAGGCTTTCCGGAGCCACTACAAGCCTGAACAGATGGGTAAGGATGGCAGGGGT
TATGTCCCAGCTACCATCAAGATGACCGTGGAAAGGGACCAACCACTTCCTACCCCAGAGCTCCAGATGC
CTACCATGGTGCCTTCTTATGACCTTGGAATGGCCCCTGATTCCTCCATGAGCATGCAGCTTGGCCCAGA
TATGGTGCCCCAGGTGTACCCACCACACTCTCACTCCATCCCCCCGTATCAAGGCCTCTCCCCAGAAGAA
TCAGTCAACGTGTTGTCAGCCTTCCAGGAGCCTCACCTGCAGATGCCCCCCAGCCTGGGCCAGATGAGCC
TGCCCTTTGACCAGCCTCACCCCCAGGGCCTGCTGCCGTGCCAGCCTCAGGAGCATGCTGTGTCCAGCCC
TGACCCCCTGCTCTGCTCAGATGTGACCATGGTGGAAGACAGCTGCCTGAGCCAGCCAGTGACAGCGTTT
CCTCAGGGCACTTGGATTGGTGAAGACATATTCCCTCCTCTGCTGCCTCCCACTGAACAGGACCTCACTA
AGCTTCTCCTGGAGGGGCAAGGGGAGTCGGGGGGAGGGTCCTTGGGGGCACAGCCCCTCCTGCAGCCCTC
CCACTATGGGCAATCTGGGATCTCAATGTCCCACATGGACCTAAGGGCCAACCCCAGTTGGTGATTGCCA
ACTTTCTTGTACAAAGTTGGCATTATAAGAAAGCATTGCTTATCAATTTGTTGCAACGAACAGGTCACTA
TCAGTCAAAATAAAATCATTATTTGCCATCCAGCTGATATCCCCTATAGTGAGTCGTATTACATGGTCAT
AGCTGTTTCCTGGCAGCTCTGGCCCGTGTCTCAAAATCTCTGATGTTACATTGCACAAGATAAAAATATA
TCATCATGCCTCCTCTAGACCAGCCAGGACAGAAATGCCTCGACTTCGCTGCTACCCAAGGTTGCCGGGT
GACGCACACCGTGGAAACGGATGAAGGCACGAACCCAGTGGACATAAGCCTGTTCGGTTCGTAAGCTGTA
ATGCAAGTAGCGTATGCGCTCACGCAACTGGTCCAGAACCTTGACCGAACGCAGCGGTGGTAACGGCGCA
GTGGCGGTTTTCATGGCTTGTTATGACTGTTTTTTTGGGGTACAGTCTATGCCTCGGGCATCCAAGCAGC
AAGCGCGTTACGCCGTGGGTCGATGTTTGATGTTATGGAGCAGCAACGATGTTACGCAGCAGGGCAGTCG
CCCTAAAACAAAGTTAAACATTATGAGGGAAGCGGTGATCGCCGAAGTATCGACTCAACTATCAGAGGTA
GTTGGCGTCATCGAGCGCCATCTCGAACCGACGTTGCTGGCCGTACATTTGTACGGCTCCGCAGTGGATG
GCGGCCTGAAGCCACACAGTGATATTGATTTGCTGGTTACGGTGACCGTAAGGCTTGATGAAACAACGCG
GCGAGCTTTGATCAACGACCTTTTGGAAACTTCGGCTTCCCCTGGAGAGAGCGAGATTCTCCGCGCTGTA
GAAGTCACCATTGTTGTGCACGACGACATCATTCCGTGGCGTTATCCAGCTAAGCGCGAACTGCAATTTG
GAGAATGGCAGCGCAATGACATTCTTGCAGGTATCTTCGAGCCAGCCACGATCGACATTGATCTGGCTAT
CTTGCTGACAAAAGCAAGAGAACATAGCGTTGCCTTGGTAGGTCCAGCGGCGGAGGAACTCTTTGATCCG
GTTCCTGAACAGGATCTATTTGAGGCGCTAAATGAAACCTTAACGCTATGGAACTCGCCGCCCGACTGGG
CTGGCGATGAGCGAAATGTAGTGCTTACGTTGTCCCGCATTTGGTACAGCGCAGTAACCGGCAAAATCGC
GCCGAAGGATGTCGCTGCCGACTGGGCAATGGAGCGCCTGCCGGCCCAGTATCAGCCCGTCATACTTGAA
GCTAGACAGGCTTATCTTGGACAAGAAGAAGATCGCTTGGCCTCGCGCGCAGATCAGTTGGAAGAATTTG
TCCACTACGTGAAAGGCGAGATCACCAAGGTAGTCGGCAAATAACCCTCGAGCCACCCATGACCAAAATC
CCTTAACGTGAGTTACGCGTCGTTCCACTGAGCGTCAGACCCCGTAGAAAAGATCAAAGGATCTTCTTGA
GATCCTTTTTTTCTGCGCGTAATCTGCTGCTTGCAAACAAAAAAACCACCGCTACCAGCGGTGGTTTGTT
TGCCGGATCAAGAGCTACCAACTCTTTTTCCGAAGGTAACTGGCTTCAGCAGAGCGCAGATACCAAATAC
TGTTCTTCTAGTGTAGCCGTAGTTAGGCCACCACTTCAAGAACTCTGTAGCACCGCCTACATACCTCGCT
CTGCTAATCCTGTTACCAGTGGCTGCTGCCAGTGGCGATAAGTCGTGTCTTACCGGGTTGGACTCAAGAC
GATAGTTACCGGATAAGGCGCAGCGGTCGGGCTGAACGGGGGGTTCGTGCACACAGCCCAGCTTGGAGCG
AACGACCTACACCGAACTGAGATACCTACAGCGTGAGCTATGAGAAAGCGCCACGCTTCCCGAAGGGAGA
AAGGCGGACAGGTATCCGGTAAGCGGCAGGGTCGGAACAGGAGAGCGCACGAGGGAGCTTCCAGGGGGAA
ACGCCTGGTATCTTTATAGTCCTGTCGGGTTTCGCCACCTCTGACTTGAGCGTCGATTTTTGTGATGCTC
GTCAGGGGGGCGGAGCCTATGGAAAAACGCCAGCAACGCGGCCTTTTTACGGTTCCTGGCCTTTTGCTGG
CCTTTTGCTCACATGTT
