>Addgene plasmid #81537 | pDONR223_STAT6_p.D46N | depositor partial sequence | sequence record 154856 | Insert sequence
ATGTCTCTGTGGGGTCTGGTCTCCAAGATGCCCCCAGAAAAAGTGCAGCGGCTCTATGTCGACTTTCCCC
AACACCTGCGGCATCTTCTGGGTGACTGGCTGGAGAGCCAGCCCTGGGAGTTCCTGGTCGGCTCCAACGC
CTTCTGCTGCAACTTGGCTAGTGCCCTACTTTCAGACACTGTCCAGCACCTTCAGGCCTCGGTGGGAGAG
CAGGGGGAGGGGAGCACCATCTTGCAACACATCAGCACCCTTGAGAGCATATATCAGAGGGACCCCCTGA
AGCTGGTGGCCACTTTCAGACAAATACTTCAAGGAGAGAAAAAAGCTGTTATGGAACAGTTCCGCCACTT
GCCAATGCCTTTCCACTGGAAGCAGGAAGAACTCAAGTTTAAGACAGGCTTGCGGAGGCTGCAGCACCGA
GTAGGGGAGATCCACCTTCTCCGAGAAGCCCTGCAGAAGGGGGCTGAGGCTGGCCAAGTGTCTCTGCACA
GCTTGATAGAAACTCCTGCTAATGGGACTGGGCCAAGTGAGGCCCTGGCCATGCTACTGCAGGAGACCAC
TGGAGAGCTAGAGGCAGCCAAAGCCCTAGTGCTGAAGAGGATCCAGATTTGGAAACGGCAGCAGCAGCTG
GCAGGGAATGGCGCACCGTTTGAGGAGAGCCTGGCCCCACTCCAGGAGAGGTGTGAAAGCCTGGTGGACA
TTTATTCCCAGCTACAGCAGGAGGTAGGGGCGGCTGGTGGGGAGCTTGAGCCCAAGACCCGGGCATCGCT
GACTGGCCGGCTGGATGAAGTCCTGAGAACCCTCGTCACCAGTTGCTTCCTGGTGGAGAAGCAGCCCCCC
CAGGTACTGAAGACTCAGACCAAGTTCCAGGCTGGAGTTCGATTCCTGTTGGGCTTGAGGTTCCTGGGGG
CCCCAGCCAAGCCTCCGCTGGTCAGGGCCGACATGGTGACAGAGAAGCAGGCGCGGGAGCTGAGTGTGCC
TCAGGGTCCTGGGGCTGGAGCAGAAAGCACTGGAGAAATCATCAACAACACTGTGCCCTTGGAGAACAGC
ATTCCTGGGAACTGCTGCTCTGCCCTGTTCAAGAACCTGCTTCTCAAGAAGATCAAGCGGTGTGAGCGGA
AGGGCACTGAGTCTGTCACAGAGGAGAAGTGCGCTGTGCTCTTCTCTGCCAGCTTCACACTTGGCCCCGG
CAAACTCCCCATCCAGCTCCAGGCCCTGTCTCTGCCCCTGGTGGTCATCGTCCATGGCAACCAAGACAAC
AATGCCAAAGCCACTATCCTGTGGGACAATGCCTTCTCTGAGATGGACCGCGTGCCCTTTGTGGTGGCTG
AGCGGGTGCCCTGGGAGAAGATGTGTGAAACTCTGAACCTGAAGTTCATGGCTGAGGTGGGGACCAACCG
GGGGCTGCTCCCAGAGCACTTCCTCTTCCTGGCCCAGAAGATCTTCAATGACAACAGCCTCAGTATGGAG
GCCTTCCAGCACCGTTCTGTGTCCTGGTCGCAGTTCAACAAGGAGATCCTGCTGGGCCGTGGCTTCACCT
TTTGGCAGTGGTTTGATGGTGTCCTGGACCTCACCAAACGCTGTCTCCGGAGCTACTGGTCTGACCGGCT
GATCATTGGCTTCATCAGCAAACAGTACGTTACTAGCCTTCTTCTCAATGAGCCCGACGGAACCTTTCTC
CTCCGCTTCAGCGACTCAGAGATTGGGGGCATCACCATTGCCCATGTCATCCGGGGCCAGGATGGCTCTC
CACAGATAGAGAACATCCAGCCATTCTCTGCCAAAGACCTGTCCATTCGCTCACTGGGGGACCGAATCCG
GGATCTTGCTCAGCTCAAAAATCTCTATCCCAAGAAGCCCAAGGATGAGGCTTTCCGGAGCCACTACAAG
CCTGAACAGATGGGTAAGGATGGCAGGGGTTATGTCCCAGCTACCATCAAGATGACCGTGGAAAGGGACC
AACCACTTCCTACCCCAGAGCTCCAGATGCCTACCATGGTGCCTTCTTATGACCTTGGAATGGCCCCTGA
TTCCTCCATGAGCATGCAGCTTGGCCCAGATATGGTGCCCCAGGTGTACCCACCACACTCTCACTCCATC
CCCCCGTATCAAGGCCTCTCCCCAGAAGAATCAGTCAACGTGTTGTCAGCCTTCCAGGAGCCTCACCTGC
AGATGCCCCCCAGCCTGGGCCAGATGAGCCTGCCCTTTGACCAGCCTCACCCCCAGGGCCTGCTGCCGTG
CCAGCCTCAGGAGCATGCTGTGTCCAGCCCTGACCCCCTGCTCTGCTCAGATGTGACCATGGTGGAAGAC
AGCTGCCTGAGCCAGCCAGTGACAGCGTTTCCTCAGGGCACTTGGATTGGTGAAGACATATTCCCTCCTC
TGCTGCCTCCCACTGAACAGGACCTCACTAAGCTTCTCCTGGAGGGGCAAGGGGAGTCGGGGGGAGGGTC
CTTGGGGGCACAGCCCCTCCTGCAGCCCTCCCACTATGGGCAATCTGGGATCTCAATGTCCCACATGGAC
CTAAGGGCCAACCCCAGTTGG
