>Addgene plasmid #81537 | pDONR223_STAT6_p.D46N | addgene partial sequence | sequence record 156586 | M13-F20 5'-TGTAAAACGACGGCCAGT-3'
TACAAAAAAGTTGGCACCATGTCTCTGTGGGGTCTGGTCTCCAAGATGCCCCCAGAAAAAGTGCAGCGGC
TCTATGTCGACTTTCCCCAACACCTGCGGCATCTTCTGGGTGACTGGCTGGAGAGCCAGCCCTGGGAGTT
CCTGGTCGGCTCCAACGCCTTCTGCTGCAACTTGGCTAGTGCCCTACTTTCAGACACTGTCCAGCACCTT
CAGGCCTCGGTGGGAGAGCAGGGGGAGGGGAGCACCATCTTGCAACACATCAGCACCCTTGAGAGCATAT
ATCAGAGGGACCCCCTGAAGCTGGTGGCCACTTTCAGACAAATACTTCAAGGAGAGAAAAAAGCTGTTAT
GGAACAGTTCCGCCACTTGCCAATGCCTTTCCACTGGAAGCAGGAAGAACTCAAGTTTAAGACAGGCTTG
CGGAGGCTGCAGCACCGAGTAGGGGAGATCCACCTTCTCCGAGAAGCCCTGCAGAAGGGGGCTGAGGCTG
GCCAAGTGTCTCTGCACAGCTTGATAGAAACTCCTGCTAATGGGACTGGGCCAAGTGAGGCCCTGGCCAT
GCTACTGCAGGAGACCACTGGAGAGCTAGAGGCAGCCAAAGCCCTAGTGCTGAAGAGGATCCAGATTTGG
AAACGGCAGCAGCAGCTGGCAGGGAATGGCGCACCGTTTGAGGAGAGCCTGGCCCCACTCCAGGAGAGGT
GTGAAAGCCTGGTGGACATTTATTCCCAGCTACAGCAGGAGGTAGGGGCGGCTGGTGGGGAGCTTGAGCC
CAAGACCCGGGCATCGCTGACTGGCCGGCTGGATGAAGTCCTGAGAACCCTCGTCACCAGTTGCTTCCTG
GTGGAGAAGCAGCCCCCCCAGGTACTGAAGACTCAGACCAAGTTCCAGGCTGGAGTTCGATTCCTGTTGG
GCTTGAGGTTCCTGGGGGCCCCAGCCAAGCCTCCGCTGGTCAGGGCCGACATGGTGACAG
